Addgene plasmid #115374: LOC5574680 Atrial natriuretic peptide receptor
Purpose: Expresses Ae. aegypti receptor in mammalian cells
Depositing lab: Leslie Vosshall. Depositing organization: Rockefeller University. Publication: Small-Molecule Agonists of Ae. aegypti Neuropeptide Y Receptor Block Mosquito Biting. Duvall LB, Ramos-Espiritu L, Barsoum KE, Glickman JF, Vosshall LB. Cell. 2019 Feb 7;176(4):687-701.e5. doi: 10.1016/j.cell.2018.12.004. PubMed 30735632.
Backbone
  Vector backbone: pME18s
  Vector type: Mammalian Expression
Growth in bacteria
  Bacterial resistance: Ampicillin, 100 μg/mL
  Growth temperature: 37°C
  Growth strain: DH5alpha
  Copy number: High Copy
Gene/Insert
  Gene/Insert name: LOC5574680 Atrial natriuretic peptide receptor
  Species: Aedes aegypti
  Entrez Gene: LOC5574680 (a.k.a. AaeL_AAEL011318, AAEL011318)
  Cloning method: Gateway Cloning
Terms and licenses: Academic/Nonprofit Terms; Industry Terms: Not Available to Industry
Depositor comments: The neuropeptide CDS was inserted into the pME18s plasmid using NotI and XhoI sites.
How to cite: LOC5574680 Atrial natriuretic peptide receptor was a gift from Leslie Vosshall (Addgene plasmid # 115374 ; http://n2t.net/addgene:115374 ; RRID:Addgene_115374)
