[The description below was written by a language model from this plasmid's Addgene catalogue record and pLannotate feature annotations shown in this document.]
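Description:
LOC5574680 Atrial natriuretic peptide receptor is a mammalian expression plasmid built on the pME18s backbone that carries the coding sequence of the Aedes aegypti gene LOC5574680 (also known as AAEL011318), annotated as an atrial natriuretic peptide receptor. The sequenced construct is 6,566 nt. In bacteria it is maintained as a high-copy plasmid through a ColE1/pUC-type origin of replication. Selection is with ampicillin, using a β-lactamase gene driven by its own bla promoter.

Expression in mammalian cells is driven by a composite promoter arrangement: the SV40 enhancer and early promoter are followed by a truncated segment of the HTLV-1 5' LTR and then by a modified SV40 intron with splice donor and acceptor sites. The LTR segment and the intron are generally included to increase transcript levels and processing. An SV40 polyadenylation signal terminates the transcript. The feature table does not annotate the insert itself, but the unannotated stretch between the intron and the poly(A) signal is where the receptor coding sequence would be expected to lie. No epitope tags, reporters or mammalian selection markers are annotated, so the plasmid appears suited to transient transfection. The record is inconsistent about cloning: the method field lists Gateway cloning, whereas the depositor comment says the coding sequence was inserted using NotI and XhoI sites.

The stated purpose is to express this mosquito receptor in mammalian cells. The associated publication concerns small-molecule agonists of an Ae. aegypti neuropeptide Y receptor that block mosquito biting, so the plasmid probably served for heterologous expression and functional testing of a mosquito receptor in cell-based assays, although the record does not describe its specific role.
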