Features (pLannotate 1.2.2; 7 found; start..end, strand, type, name):
      1..330     +  promoter       SV40 promoter: SV40 enhancer and early promoter
    346..614     +  LTR            5' LTR (truncated): truncated 5' long terminal repeat (LTR) from human T-cell leukemia virus (HTLV) type 1
    644..740     +  intron         SV40 intron: modified SV40 intron with splice donor and acceptor sites
   4454..4588    +  polyA_signal   SV40 poly(A) signal: SV40 polyadenylation signal
   4798..5386    -  rep_origin     ori: high-copy-number ColE1/pMB1/pBR322/pUC origin of replication
   5557..6417    -  CDS            AmpR: β-lactamase; bla; confers resistance to ampicillin, carbenicillin, and related antibiotics
   6418..6522    -  promoter       AmpR promoter: bla
>Addgene plasmid #115374 | LOC5574680 Atrial natriuretic peptide receptor | addgene full sequence | sequence record 221235 | Addgene NGS Result
GTGTGTCAGTTAGGGTGTGGAAAGTCCCCAGGCTCCCCAGCAGGCAGAAGTATGCAAAGCATGCATCTCA
ATTAGTCAGCAACCAGGTGTGGAAAGTCCCCAGGCTCCCCAGCAGGCAGAAGTATGCAAAGCATGCATCT
CAATTAGTCAGCAACCATAGTCCCGCCCCTAACTCCGCCCATCCCGCCCCTAACTCCGCCCAGTTCCGCC
CATTCTCCGCCCCATGGCTGACTAATTTTTTTTATTTATGCAGAGGCCGAGGCCGCCTCGGCCTCTGAGC
TATTCCAGAAGTAGTGAGGAGGCTTTTTTGGAGGCCTAGGCTTTTGCAAAAAGCTCCTCGATCGAGGGGC
TCGCATCTCTCCTTCACGCGCCCGCCGCCCTACCTGAGGCCGCCATCCACGCCGGTTGAGTCGCGTTCTG
CCGCCTCCCGCCTGTGGTGCCTCCTGAACTGCGTCCGCCGTCTAGGTAAGTTTAAAGCTCAGGTCGAGAC
CGGGCCTTTGTCCGGCGCTCCCTTGGAGCCTACCTAGACTCAGCCGGCTCTCCACGCTTTGCCTGACCCT
GCTTGCTCAACTCTACGTCTTTGTTTCGTTTTCTGTTCTGCGCCGTTACAGATCCAAGCTCTGAAAAACC
AGAAAGTTAACTGGTAAGTTTAGTCTTTTTGTCTTTTATTTCAGGTCCCGGATCCGGTGGTGGTGCAAAT
CAAAGAACTGCTCCTCAGTGGATGTTGCCTTTACTTCTAGGCCTGTACGGAAGTGTTACTTCTGCTCTAA
AAGCTGCGGAATTCCGGAATTTCCTCGAGATGCATGGGAAACCCTTCCATTTTCCGGTGATTCTACTGCT
CCTGTGCCAGTACTGTGTCTTATCATTTTGCATACGAGGTAAACCACCATCCTCCTCCGGGTTGGCGCCG
GAAGACTCCGATGTAGCCATGCTGTTGAATAATCTTAGCGATTCGGTGAGAGAACGGCCAGATGAGGTGT
CGTACTTCGAAGAGGACGAGCTGGGATTGTCGATTGTGATGGGGGCAGCTGGAAGCAATATTGGTCATCG
GGCAGCCAAACGGTCGGCCGATTGGATTAATCGCATCGAGGTACAGGACGACGATATCAGTGCTAATTAC
ATCGTATACAACGTTGGAGTGCTAATGGCATCTCATTTGGATTCGCCATTCGATTTGGAACGATGCGGAC
CAGCAGTAGACTTAGCGTTAGATTTTATAAACGATTTTTTGGGAAAGACACATAGCATCAAACTGAAGAA
AGTTCAAGCAAGCTACGCCTCCTGCTCGGGAGCCAAATCGCCCGGCCTTGCGGCGGATATGCACTTCAAG
AACAACGTGGTGGCCTTCATCGGACCTGCATGTGCCTTTGCGTTGGAACCGGTGGCCCGACTGGCCGACT
ACTGGAATACACCCATCATCACTGGAATGGGCGACCAGCCCCCATCGGAAGGTGAGCTCTCGGTTACATC
CGGAATCCTGGGACGTTTGAGTAATAAATGGAAAAACGAAAGCACGGGAATATTCAAGGACAAATCCAAA
TATCAGACGTTGACTCGCATGTCGTACTGCCAGTGTCGCCTGAAGCTGGTGTTCTCGAGCATTTTTCACA
CGTTCGACTGGAGGCACATTGCCCTGATATTGGATCGGTCGGATTTGTTTTCACTGACGGTGGGAAAGAA
TCTCGAGTACGGGCTCAAGGAGGAAGACCTTCTGACCTGCGTGCGGGAACTGGATGGTAACGACGAAGAG
GACCTGGATAACTACTTGCGGGATGTGAGCATGTATGCTCGAGTGATTATCTTGTCCGTGAGGGGCAGTT
TGGTGCGAAAGTTCATGCTCTCCGCCCACCGGCTCGGTATGACGAGGGGTGAGTTCACGTTTTTAGATGT
GGAAATCTTCCAAAGCTCCTACTGGGGCGACCACTACTGGGAATTGGGCGATGAAGACGACCAAACTGCT
CGGAAGGCGTATGAAGCCCTGCTGAGAGTCTCTTTGCTTCAGCCCACGAGCCCCTCGTACCAGATTTTCG
CCGACCAGGTGAGAATTCGTGCCAAACGGGACTACAATTACACCTTTGTGGAGGACGAGGAGGTGAACTT
TTTCATCGGAGCCTTTTTCGATGGTGTTTACCTGCTGGGTATGGCGCTGAACGAGACACTGACTGAGGGC
GGCAATATTCGAGACGGAACGGCCATCACTCGGAAGATGTGGAACAGAAGCTTCGACGGCATTACTGGAA
ACGTGCGAATCGACGACAATGGAGATCGGGACGCAGATTACTCCATTCTCGACCTGGACCCCATTACCGG
ACGCTTCGAGGTGGTAGCCCATTATTACGGACGAACAAGAGCTTACTCTCCGGTGAAGGGCAAACGAATC
CACTGGCCAGGTGGCCGGGAAGGTCCTCCACCCGATGTTCCCAAGTGTGGATTTTTGGGAACATCACCGT
CGTGCCAAGGAAGCGAAATAATTCTCATCTACGCGTTGATCGGGTTTGGGATAATATCTGCGTTCGGCGC
CGCCGTCACGTACATTCTTTGCAAGCAAATGAAGTTAAATAACGAACTGAACAACATGTCCTGGCGGGTG
CGCCCGGATGAGGTTCTACTGGAAGTAGGACGACTTTTCGGCAGTAAAATGGGACTGCAGAAGTTGAACT
ATGAGAATTTTTCCCTCCAGCAATTCGGAAGCTCCGGTCGTGCGTCCATTTCCAGTGGCCACTCCCAATT
GCCAGCCCAGTTGTTCACCACTATCGGCATCTACAAGGGTGAGCGAGTTGCCATCAAAAAGGTAGCCAAA
AAGAAGGTTTACATAACCTCAACGCTGCTCTGGGAAATCAAACAAGCCCGAGACGTAAGCCACGAGAATA
CAGTTCGCTTTGTGGGCGCATGCATCGATCTACCGAGGCCGACCATTCTGATATTGACCGAATACTGTCC
GAAAGGTAGTCTCAAGGATGTTCTGGAAAACGAAGCCATTCAGCTGGATTGGAATTTCCGAATGTCGTTG
ATTCATGATGTCGTCAAAGGAATGGCGTATCTTCACAACAGTGACGTTGGAGTTCATGGAAAGCTACGGT
CCTGTAACTGTCTGATCGATGGCCGATTTGTTCTGAAGATCTCCGATTTTGGACTTCGTACTCTGACGAC
TCCGTCGGAGTTTGTGCGGGATCAAAACTACTACAACAAATTGAGTTTTCCAGAGTTACTGTGGGTAGCA
CCCGAGCTGCTTCCGACAACGGTGATCCCAGGAACGCCGGCAACTCAGAAGGGAGATGTCTACTCGTTTG
CGATCATTCTGGAGGAGATCGTTGTTCGAGGTGGACCGTACGAGACGGCTCGGCAGTTTATGGACCCACA
GCAGATTGCGGAAAGAGTTGCAGCTCATGAAAGCCCTCCTTTTAGACCTTTTGTTGGCCAGAGAGACTGT
CCCCCGGATTTGCTGGATCTAATGGAGAAATGTTGGTCGGATAGTCCAGACGATCGTCCAAGTTTCATTC
AAATAAAGAGCACGGTTAAACTGATTATGAAAGGTTTTTGCGAGAATCTTATGGACGACTTGCTGCGTCG
TATGGAGCAGTACGCCAACAATTTGGAAAGCTTGGTCGAAGAGAAAACCGAACAGCTCAGTATGGAGAAA
CGGCGTACCGAAGAGCTTCTGTATCAGGTTCTACCGAGGCCGGTGGCACAGCAACTTCTTGCCGGGGAAA
TGGTCCAACCGGAGCAGTTCGAATGTGTCACAATCTATTTCAGTGATATTGTAGGCTTTACGGCACTTTG
CGCTCAAAGTCGACCAATGGAGGTCGTCGACTTCCTGAACGATTTGTACAGCACTTTCGATAGAATAATT
GAATTTTACGACGTTTACAAGGTGGAAACCATCGGAGATGCCTACATGGTGGTATCGGGACTTCCGGAGC
GAAATGGACACGATCATGCGCGGGAAATCGGTTTAATGTCGTTGGCGATTTTGGATGCGGTAAAGTCATT
CACAATCAAGCACAAACCTGAACAGCAGCTGAAGATTCGTATTGGGATCCATTCGGGACCGGTTTGCGCT
GGAGTTGTTGGGCAGAAAATGCCTCACTATTGTTTGTTCGGTGATACGGTTAATACGGCATCGAGGATGG
AATCTACTGGACATCCATTGAAAATTCATGTGTCTGAGGCGGCTAAACAAATCCTAGACAAATTTGGAAC
TTTTCGATTGGAATTGCGAGGAGAAGTTGAACTTAAAGGAAAAGGAATCTGCACAACGTTTTGGTTATTG
GAATGTTCTGAACCAGATCCAAGGCCCCCAACACCGATGAAAAACTACATTGATAATGATGTTCCATTTC
CGATTCTCTTCCCGGCAATCGGAAAATAAGCGGCCGCTAGACTAGTCTAGAGAAAAAACCTCCCACACCT
CCCCCTGAACCTGAAACATAAAATGAATGCAATTGTTGTTGTTAACTTGTTTATTGCAGCTTATAATGGT
TACAAATAAAGCAATAGCATCACAAATTTCACAAATAAAGCATTTTTTTCACTGCATTCTAGTTGTGGTT
TGTCCAAACTCATCAATGTATCTTATCATGTCTGGATCCCCGGGTACCGAGCTCGAATTAATTCCTCTTC
CGCTTCCTCGCTCACTGACTCGCTGCGCTCGGTCGTTCGGCTGCGGCGAGCGGTATCAGCTCACTCAAAG
GCGGTAATACGGTTATCCACAGAATCAGGGGATAACGCAGGAAAGAACATGTGAGCAAAAGGCCAGCAAA
AGGCCAGGAACCGTAAAAAGGCCGCGTTGCTGGCGTTTTTCCATAGGCTCCGCCCCCCTGACGAGCATCA
CAAAAATCGACGCTCAAGTCAGAGGTGGCGAAACCCGACAGGACTATAAAGATACCAGGCGTTTCCCCCT
GGAAGCTCCCTCGTGCGCTCTCCTGTTCCGACCCTGCCGCTTACCGGATACCTGTCCGCCTTTCTCCCTT
CGGGAAGCGTGGCGCTTTCTCATAGCTCACGCTGTAGGTATCTCAGTTCGGTGTAGGTCGTTCGCTCCAA
GCTGGGCTGTGTGCACGAACCCCCCGTTCAGCCCGACCGCTGCGCCTTATCCGGTAACTATCGTCTTGAG
TCCAACCCGGTAAGACACGACTTATCGCCACTGGCAGCAGCCACTGGTAACAGGATTAGCAGAGCGAGGT
ATGTAGGCGGTGCTACAGAGTTCTTGAAGTGGTGGCCTAACTACGGCTACACTAGAAGAACAGTATTTGG
TATCTGCGCTCTGCTGAAGCCAGTTACCTTCGGAAAAAGAGTTGGTAGCTCTTGATCCGGCAAACAAACC
ACCGCTGGTAGCGGTGGTTTTTTTGTTTGCAAGCAGCAGATTACGCGCAGAAAAAAAGGATCTCAAGAAG
ATCCTTTGATCTTTTCTACGGGGTCTGACGCTCAGTGGAACGAAAACTCACGTTAAGGGATTTTGGTCAT
GAGATTATCAAAAAGGATCTTCACCTAGATCCTTTTAAATTAAAAATGAAGTTTTAAATCAATCTAAAGT
ATATATGAGTAAACTTGGTCTGACAGTTACCAATGCTTAATCAGTGAGGCACCTATCTCAGCGATCTGTC
TATTTCGTTCATCCATAGTTGCCTGACTCCCCGTCGTGTAGATAACTACGATACGGGAGGGCTTACCATC
TGGCCCCAGTGCTGCAATGATACCGCGAGACCCACGCTCACCGGCTCCAGATTTATCAGCAATAAACCAG
CCAGCCGGAAGGGCCGAGCGCAGAAGTGGTCCTGCAACTTTATCCGCCTCCATCCAGTCTATTAATTGTT
GCCGGGAAGCTAGAGTAAGTAGTTCGCCAGTTAATAGTTTGCGCAACGTTGTTGCCATTGCTACAGGCAT
CGTGGTGTCACGCTCGTCGTTTGGTATGGCTTCATTCAGCTCCGGTTCCCAACGATCAAGGCGAGTTACA
TGATCCCCCATGTTGTGCAAAAAAGCGGTTAGCTCCTTCGGTCCTCCGATCGTTGTCAGAAGTAAGTTGG
CCGCAGTGTTATCACTCATGGTTATGGCAGCACTGCATAATTCTCTTACTGTCATGCCATCCGTAAGATG
CTTTTCTGTGACTGGTGAGTACTCAACCAAGTCATTCTGAGAATAGTGTATGCGGCGACCGAGTTGCTCT
TGCCCGGCGTCAATACGGGATAATACCGCGCCACATAGCAGAACTTTAAAAGTGCTCATCATTGGAAAAC
GTTCTTCGGGGCGAAAACTCTCAAGGATCTTACCGCTGTTGAGATCCAGTTCGATGTAACCCACTCGTGC
ACCCAACTGATCTTCAGCATCTTTTACTTTCACCAGCGTTTCTGGGTGAGCAAAAACAGGAAGGCAAAAT
GCCGCAAAAAAGGGAATAAGGGCGACACGGAAATGTTGAATACTCATACTCTTCCTTTTTCAATATTATT
GAAGCATTTATCAGGGTTATTGTCTCATGAGCGGATACATATTTGAATGTATTTAGAAAAATAAACAAAT
AGGGGTTCCGCGCACATTTCCCCGAAAAGTGCCACCTGCAAGCTTGGCTGTGGAAT
