>Addgene plasmid #115374 | LOC5574680 Atrial natriuretic peptide receptor | depositor partial sequence | sequence record 217380 | neuropeptide CDS
ATGCATGGGAAACCCTTCCATTTTCCGGTGATTCTACTGCTCCTGTGCCAGTACTGTGTCTTATCATTTT
GCATACGAGGTAAACCACCATCCTCCTCCGGGTTGGCGCCGGAAGACTCCGATGTAGCCATGCTGTTGAA
TAATCTTAGCGATTCGGTGAGAGAACGGCCAGATGAGGTGTCGTACTTCGAAGAGGACGAGCTGGGATTG
TCGATTGTGATGGGGGCAGCTGGAAGCAATATTGGTCATCGGGCAGCCAAACGGTCGGCCGATTGGATTA
ATCGCATCGAGGTACAGGACGACGATATCAGTGCTAATTACATCGTATACAACGTTGGAGTGCTAATGGC
ATCTCATTTGGATTCGCCATTCGATTTGGAACGATGCGGACCAGCAGTAGACTTAGCGTTAGATTTTATA
AACGATTTTTTGGGAAAGACACATAGCATCAAACTGAAGAAAGTTCAAGCAAGCTACGCCTCCTGCTCGG
GAGCCAAATCGCCCGGCCTTGCGGCGGATATGCACTTCAAGAACAACGTGGTGGCCTTCATCGGACCTGC
ATGTGCCTTTGCGTTGGAACCGGTGGCCCGACTGGCCGACTACTGGAATACACCCATCATCACTGGAATG
GGCGACCAGCCCCCATCGGAAGGTGAGCTCTCGGTTACATCCGGAATCCTGGGACGTTTGAGTAATAAAT
GGAAAAACGAAAGCACGGGAATATTCAAGGACAAATCCAAATATCAGACGTTGACTCGCATGTCGTACTG
CCAGTGTCGCCTGAAGCTGGTGTTCTCGAGCATTTTTCACACGTTCGACTGGAGGCACATTGCCCTGATA
TTGGATCGGTCGGATTTGTTTTCACTGACGGTGGGAAAGAATCTCGAGTACGGGCTCAAGGAGGAAGACC
TTCTGACCTGCGTGCGGGAACTGGATGGTAACGACGAAGAGGACCTGGATAACTACTTGCGGGATGTGAG
CATGTATGCTCGAGTGATTATCTTGTCCGTGAGGGGCAGTTTGGTGCGAAAGTTCATGCTCTCCGCCCAC
CGGCTCGGTATGACGAGGGGTGAGTTCACGTTTTTAGATGTGGAAATCTTCCAAAGCTCCTACTGGGGCG
ACCACTACTGGGAATTGGGCGATGAAGACGACCAAACTGCTCGGAAGGCGTATGAAGCCCTGCTGAGAGT
CTCTTTGCTTCAGCCCACGAGCCCCTCGTACCAGATTTTCGCCGACCAGGTGAGAATTCGTGCCAAACGG
GACTACAATTACACCTTTGTGGAGGACGAGGAGGTGAACTTTTTCATCGGAGCCTTTTTCGATGGTGTTT
ACCTGCTGGGTATGGCGCTGAACGAGACACTGACTGAGGGCGGCAATATTCGAGACGGAACGGCCATCAC
TCGGAAGATGTGGAACAGAAGCTTCGACGGCATTACTGGAAACGTGCGAATCGACGACAATGGAGATCGG
GACGCAGATTACTCCATTCTCGACCTGGACCCCATTACCGGACGCTTCGAGGTGGTAGCCCATTATTACG
GACGAACAAGAGCTTACTCTCCGGTGAAGGGCAAACGAATCCACTGGCCAGGTGGCCGGGAAGGTCCTCC
ACCCGATGTTCCCAAGTGTGGATTTTTGGGAACATCACCGTCGTGCCAAGGAAGCGAAATAATTCTCATC
TACGCGTTGATCGGGTTTGGGATAATATCTGCGTTCGGCGCCGCCGTCACGTACATTCTTTGCAAGCAAA
TGAAGTTAAATAACGAACTGAACAACATGTCCTGGCGGGTGCGCCCGGATGAGGTTCTACTGGAAGTAGG
ACGACTTTTCGGCAGTAAAATGGGACTGCAGAAGTTGAACTATGAGAATTTTTCCCTCCAGCAATTCGGA
AGCTCCGGTCGTGCGTCCATTTCCAGTGGCCACTCCCAATTGCCAGCCCAGTTGTTCACCACTATCGGCA
TCTACAAGGGTGAGCGAGTTGCCATCAAAAAGGTAGCCAAAAAGAAGGTTTACATAACCTCAACGCTGCT
CTGGGAAATCAAACAAGCCCGAGACGTAAGCCACGAGAATACAGTTCGCTTTGTGGGCGCATGCATCGAT
CTACCGAGGCCGACCATTCTGATATTGACCGAATACTGTCCGAAAGGTAGTCTCAAGGATGTTCTGGAAA
ACGAAGCCATTCAGCTGGATTGGAATTTCCGAATGTCGTTGATTCATGATGTCGTCAAAGGAATGGCGTA
TCTTCACAACAGTGACGTTGGAGTTCATGGAAAGCTACGGTCCTGTAACTGTCTGATCGATGGCCGATTT
GTTCTGAAGATCTCCGATTTTGGACTTCGTACTCTGACGACTCCGTCGGAGTTTGTGCGGGATCAAAACT
ACTACAACAAATTGAGTTTTCCAGAGTTACTGTGGGTAGCACCCGAGCTGCTTCCGACAACGGTGATCCC
AGGAACGCCGGCAACTCAGAAGGGAGATGTCTACTCGTTTGCGATCATTCTGGAGGAGATCGTTGTTCGA
GGTGGACCGTACGAGACGGCTCGGCAGTTTATGGACCCACAGCAGATTGCGGAAAGAGTTGCAGCTCATG
AAAGCCCTCCTTTTAGACCTTTTGTTGGCCAGAGAGACTGTCCCCCGGATTTGCTGGATCTAATGGAGAA
ATGTTGGTCGGATAGTCCAGACGATCGTCCAAGTTTCATTCAAATAAAGAGCACGGTTAAACTGATTATG
AAAGGTTTTTGCGAGAATCTTATGGACGACTTGCTGCGTCGTATGGAGCAGTACGCCAACAATTTGGAAA
GCTTGGTCGAAGAGAAAACCGAACAGCTCAGTATGGAGAAACGGCGTACCGAAGAGCTTCTGTATCAGGT
TCTACCGAGGCCGGTGGCACAGCAACTTCTTGCCGGGGAAATGGTCCAACCGGAGCAGTTCGAATGTGTC
ACAATCTATTTCAGTGATATTGTAGGCTTTACGGCACTTTGCGCTCAAAGTCGACCAATGGAGGTCGTCG
ACTTCCTGAACGATTTGTACAGCACTTTCGATAGAATAATTGAATTTTACGACGTTTACAAGGTGGAAAC
CATCGGAGATGCCTACATGGTGGTATCGGGACTTCCGGAGCGAAATGGACACGATCATGCGCGGGAAATC
GGTTTAATGTCGTTGGCGATTTTGGATGCGGTAAAGTCATTCACAATCAAGCACAAACCTGAACAGCAGC
TGAAGATTCGTATTGGGATCCATTCGGGACCGGTTTGCGCTGGAGTTGTTGGGCAGAAAATGCCTCACTA
TTGTTTGTTCGGTGATACGGTTAATACGGCATCGAGGATGGAATCTACTGGACATCCATTGAAAATTCAT
GTGTCTGAGGCGGCTAAACAAATCCTAGACAAATTTGGAACTTTTCGATTGGAATTGCGAGGAGAAGTTG
AACTTAAAGGAAAAGGAATCTGCACAACGTTTTGGTTATTGGAATGTTCTGAACCAGATCCAAGGCCCCC
AACACCGATGAAAAACTACATTGATAATGATGTTCCATTTCCGATTCTCTTCCCGGCAATCGGAAAATAA
